>Addgene plasmid #129893 | pRDAX-208 N-Tag miRFP670[1] L32 FRB EBPF2 | addgene full sequence | sequence record 265056 | Addgene NGS Result
GCCTGCCTCCAGGCCTCAATATTGGCCATTAGCCATATTATTCATTGGTTATATAGCATAAATCAATATT
GGCTATTGGCCATTGCATACGTTGTATCTATATCATAATATGTACATTTATATTGGCTCATGTCCAATAT
GACCGCCATGTTGGCATTGATTATTGACTAGTTATTAATAGTAATCAATTACGGGGTCATTAGTTCATAG
CCCATATATGGAGTTCCGCGTTACATAACTTACGGTAAATGGCCCGCCTGGCTGACCGCCCAACGACCCC
CGCCCATTGACGTCAATAATGACGTATGTTCCCATAGTAACGCCAATAGGGACTTTCCATTGACGTCAAT
GGGTGGAGTATTTACGGTAAACTGCCCACTTGGCAGTACATCAAGTGTATCATATGCCAAGTCCGCCCCC
TATTGACGTCAATGACGGTAAATGGCCCGCCTGGCATTATGCCCAGTACATGACCTTACGGGACTTTCCT
ACTTGGCAGTACATCTACGTATTAGTCATCGCTATTACCATGGTGATGCGGTTTTGGCAGTACACCAATG
GGCGTGGATAGCGGTTTGACTCACGGGGATTTCCAAGTCTCCACCCCATTGACGTCAATGGGAGTTTGTT
TTGGCACCAAAATCAACGGGACTTTCCAAAATGTCGTAATAACCCCGCCCCGTTGACGCAAATGGGCGGT
AGGCGTGTACGGTGGGAGGTCTATATAAGCAGAGCTCGTTTAGTGAACCGTCAGATCACTAGAAGCTTTA
TTGCGGTAGTTTATCACAGTTAAATTGCTAACGCAGTCAGTGCTTCTGACACAACAGTCTCGAACTTAAG
CTGCAGAAGTTGGTCGTGAGGCACTGGGCAGGTAAGTATCAAGGTTACAAGACAGGTTTAAGGAGACCAA
TAGAAACTGGGCTTGTCGAGACAGAGAAGACTCTTGCGTTTCTGATAGGCACCTATTGGTCTTACTGACA
TCCACTTTGCCTTTCTCTCCACAGGTGTCCACTCCCAGGCCACCATGGTGGCTGGGCATGCTAGCGGTTC
TCCTGCCTTTGGCACCGCTAGTCACTCCAACTGCGAGCACGAGGAGATCCATCTTGCTGGGAGTATCCAG
CCTCACGGAGCCCTTCTGGTCGTTAGCGAACACGATCACCGTGTGATTCAGGCAAGCGCGAATGCAGCCG
AGTTCCTCAACCTGGGCAGTGTGCTGGGAGTTCCCTTGGCCGAAATCGACGGAGATCTGCTGATCAAGAT
TCTGCCCCATCTCGATCCGACAGCTGAAGGCATGCCAGTAGCAGTTAGGTGTCGCATTGGGAATCCGTCC
ACCGAGTATTGCGGTCTGATGCATAGGCCACCAGAAGGAGGGCTGATTATCGAGCTGGAAAGAGCGGGAC
CCGACGTGGGTGGCGGAGGGAGCGAAGGCGGCGGATCCGGAGGGCCTGGCTCTGGCGGAGAGGGGAGCGC
TGGAGGCGGGTCAGCCGGTGGTGGGAGTGTGGCCATCCTCTGGCATGAGATGTGGCATGAAGGCCTGGAA
GAGGCATCTCGTTTGTACTTTGGGGAAAGGAACGTGAAAGGCATGTTTGAGGTGCTGGAGCCCTTGCATG
CTATGATGGAACGGGGCCCCCAGACTCTGAAGGAAACATCCTTTAATCAGGCCTATGGTCGAGATTTAAT
GGAGGCCCAAGAGTGGTGCAGGAAGTACATGAAATCAGGGAATGTCAAGGACCTCACCCAAGCCTGGGAC
CTCTATTATCATGTGTTCCGACGAATCTCATAAGAATTCAGATCCGCCCCTCTCCCTCCCCCCCCCCTAA
CGTTACTGGCCGAAGCCGCTTGGAATAAGGCCGGTGTGCGTTTGTCTATATGTTATTTTCCACCATATTG
CCGTCTTTTGGCAATGTGAGGGCCCGGAAACCTGGCCCTGTCTTCTTGACGAGCATTCCTAGGGGTCTTT
CCCCTCTCGCCAAAGGAATGCAAGGTCTGTTGAATGTCGTGAAGGAAGCAGTTCCTCTGGTAGCTTCTTG
AAGACAAACAACGTCTGTAGCGACCCTTTGCAGGCAGCGGAACCCCCCACCTGGCGACAGGTGCCTCTGC
GGCCAAAAGCCACGTGTATAAGATACACCTGCAAAGGCGGCACAACCCCAGTGCCACGTTGTGAGTTGGA
TAGTTGTGGAAAGAGTCAAATGGCTCTCCTCAAGCGTATTCAACAAGGGGCTGAAGGATGCCCAGAAGGT
ACCCCATTGTATGGGATCTGATCTGGGGCCTCGGTACACATGCTTTACATGTGTTTAGTCGAGGTTAAAA
AAACGTCTAGGCCCCCCGAACCACGGGGACGTGGTTTTCCTTTGAAAAACACGATGATAATATGGCCACA
ACCATGGTGAGCAAGGGCGAGGAGCTGTTCACCGGGGTGGTGCCCATCCTGGTCGAGCTGGACGGCGACG
TAAACGGCCACAAGTTCAGCGTGAGGGGCGAGGGCGAGGGCGATGCCACCAACGGCAAGCTGACCCTGAA
GTTCATCTGCACCACCGGCAAGCTGCCCGTGCCCTGGCCCACCCTCGTGACCACCCTGAGCCACGGCGTG
CAGTGCTTCGCCCGCTACCCCGACCACATGAAGCAGCACGACTTCTTCAAGTCCGCCATGCCCGAAGGCT
ACGTCCAGGAGCGCACCATCTTCTTCAAGGACGACGGCACCTACAAGACCCGCGCCGAGGTGAAGTTCGA
GGGCGACACCCTGGTGAACCGCATCGAGCTGAAGGGCGTCGACTTCAAGGAGGACGGCAACATCCTGGGG
CACAAGCTGGAGTACAACTTCAACAGCCACAACATCTATATCATGGCCGTCAAGCAGAAGAACGGCATCA
AGGTGAACTTCAAGATCCGCCACAACGTGGAGGACGGCAGCGTGCAGCTCGCCGACCACTACCAGCAGAA
CACCCCCATCGGCGACGGCCCCGTGCTGCTGCCCGACAGCCACTACCTGAGCACCCAGTCCGTGCTGAGC
AAAGACCCCAACGAGAAGCGCGATCACATGGTCCTGCTGGAGTTCCGCACCGCCGCCGGGATCACTCTCG
GCATGGACGAGCTGTACAAGTAAACCGGTGCTCGAGGTACCGATGAATAGCTAAGGTCGAGGCCGCAGGT
AAGTATCAAGGTTACAAGACAGGTTTAAGGAGACCAATAGAAACTGGGCTTGTCGAGACAGAGAAGACTC
TTGCGTTTCTGATAGGCACCTATTGGTCTTACTGACATCCACTTTGCCTTTCTCTCCACAGGTGTCGACA
ATCAACCTCTGGATTACAAAATTTGTGAAAGATTGACTGGTATTCTTAACTATGTTGCTCCTTTTACGCT
ATGTGGATACGCTGCTTTAATGCCTTTGTATCATGCTATTGCTTCCCGTATGGCTTTCATTTTCTCCTCC
TTGTATAAATCCTGGTTGCTGTCTCTTTATGAGGAGTTGTGGCCCGTTGTCAGGCAACGTGGCGTGGTGT
GCACTGTGTTTGCTGACGCAACCCCCACTGGTTGGGGCATTGCCACCACCTGTCAGCTCCTTTCCGGGAC
TTTCGCTTTCCCCCTCCCTATTGCCACGGCGGAACTCATCGCCGCCTGCCTTGCCCGCTGCTGGACAGGG
GCTCGGCTGTTGGGCACTGACAATTCCGTGGTGTTGTCGGGGAAGCTGACGTCCTTTCCATGGCTGCTCG
CCTGTGTTGCCACCTGGATTCTGCGCGGGACGTCCTTCTGCTACGTCCCTTCGGCCCTCAATCCAGCGGA
CCTTCCTTCCCGCGGCCTGCTGCCGGCTCTGCGGCCTCTTCCGCGTCTTCGCCTTCGCCCTCAGACGAGT
CGGATCTCCCTTTGGGCCGCCTCCCCGCCTGGAATTCGAGCTCGGTACGATCAGCCTCGACTGTGCCTTC
TAGTTGCCAGCCATCTGTTGTTTGCCCCTCCCCCGTGCCTTCCTTGACCCTGGAAGGTGCCACTCCCACT
GTCCTTTCCTAATAAAATGAGGAAATTGCATCGCATTGTCTGAGTAGGTGTCATTCTATTCTGGGGGGTG
GGGTGGGGCAGGACAGCAAGGGGGAGGATTGGGAAGACAATAGCCCAGCTTTTGTTCCCTTTAGTGAGGG
TTAATTGCGCGCTTGGCGTAATCATGGTCATAGCTGTTTCCTGTGTGAAATTGTTATCCGCTAATTCACT
CCTCAGGTGCAGGCTGCCTATCAGAAGGTGGTGGCTGGTGTGGCCAATGCCCTGGCTCACAAATACCACT
GAGATCTTTTTCCCTCTGCCAAAAATTATGGGGACATCATGAAGCCCCTTGAGCATCTGACTTCTGGCTA
ATAAAGGAAATTTATTTTCATTGCAATAGTGTGTTGGAATTTTTTGTGTCTCTCACTCGGAAGGACATAT
GGGAGGGCAAATCATTTAAAACATCAGAATGAGTATTTGGTTTAGAGTTTGGCAACATATGCCCATATGC
TGGCTGCCATGAACAAAGGTTGGCTATAAAGAGGTCATCAGTATATGAAACAGCCCCCTGCTGTCCATTC
CTTATTCCATAGAAAAGCCTTGACTTGAGGTTAGATTTTTTTTATATTTTGTTTTGTGTTATTTTTTTCT
TTAACATCCCTAAAATTTTCCTTACATGTTTTACTAGCCAGATTTTTCCTCCTCTCCTGACTACTCCCAG
TCATAGCTGTCCCTCTTCTCTTATGGAGATCGGCCGGCCGCCGGCGTCGACGCGCGCGGCCGCGGCGCGC
CGTTGCTGGCGTTTTTCCATAGGCTCCGCCCCCCTGACGAGCATCACAAAAATCGACGCTCAAGTCAGAG
GTGGCGAAACCCGACAGGACTATAAAGATACCAGGCGTTTCCCCCTGGAAGCTCCCTCGTGCGCTCTCCT
GTTCCGACCCTGCCGCTTACCGGATACCTGTCCGCCTTTCTCCCTTCGGGAAGCGTGGCGCTTTCTCATA
GCTCACGCTGTAGGTATCTCAGTTCGGTGTAGGTCGTTCGCTCCAAGCTGGGCTGTGTGCACGAACCCCC
CGTTCAGCCCGACCGCTGCGCCTTATCCGGTAACTATCGTCTTGAGTCCAACCCGGTAAGACACGACTTA
TCGCCACTGGCAGCAGCCACTGGTAACAGGATTAGCAGAGCGAGGTATGTAGGCGGTGCTACAGAGTTCT
TGAAGTGGTGGCCTAACTACGGCTACACTAGAAGAACAGTATTTGGTATCTGCGCTCTGCTGAAGCCAGT
TACCTTCGGAAAAAGAGTTGGTAGCTCTTGATCCGGCAAACAAACCACCGCTGGTAGCGGTGGTTTTTTG
TTTGCAAGCAGCAGATTACGCGCAGAAAAAAAGGATCTCAAGAAGATCCTTTGATCTTTTCTACGGGGTC
TGACGCTCAGTGGAACGAAAACTCACGTTAAGGGATTTTGGTCATGAGATTATCAAAAAGGATCTTCACC
TAGATCCTTTTAAATTAAAAATGAAGTTTTAAATCAATCTAAAGTATATATGAGTAAACTTGGTCTGACA
GTTACCAATGCTTAATCAGTGAGGCACCTATCTCAGCGATCTGTCTATTTCGTTCATCCATAGTTGCCTG
ACTCCCCGTCGTGTAGATAACTACGATACGGGAGGGCTTACCATCTGGCCCCAGTGCTGCAATGATACCG
CGAGACCCACGCTCACCGGCTCCAGATTTATCAGCAATAAACCAGCCAGCCGGAAGGGCCGAGCGCAGAA
GTGGTCCTGCAACTTTATCCGCCTCCATCCAGTCTATTAATTGTTGCCGGGAAGCTAGAGTAAGTAGTTC
GCCAGTTAATAGTTTGCGCAACGTTGTTGCCATTGCTACAGGCATCGTGGTGTCACGCTCGTCGTTTGGT
ATGGCTTCATTCAGCTCCGGTTCCCAACGATCAAGGCGAGTTACATGATCCCCCATGTTGTGCAAAAAAG
CGGTTAGCTCCTTCGGTCCTCCGATCGTTGTCAGAAGTAAGTTGGCCGCAGTGTTATCACTCATGGTTAT
GGCAGCACTGCATAATTCTCTTACTGTCATGCCATCCGTAAGATGCTTTTCTGTGACTGGTGAGTACTCA
ACCAAGTCATTCTGAGAATAGTGTATGCGGCGACCGAGTTGCTCTTGCCCGGCGTCAATACGGGATAATA
CCGCGCCACATAGCAGAACTTTAAAAGTGCTCATCATTGGAAAACGTTCTTCGGGGCGAAAACTCTCAAG
GATCTTACCGCTGTTGAGATCCAGTTCGATGTAACCCACTCGTGCACCCAACTGATCTTCAGCATCTTTT
ACTTTCACCAGCGTTTCTGGGTGAGCAAAAACAGGAAGGCAAAATGCCGCAAAAAAGGGAATAAGGGCGA
CACGGAAATGTTGAATACTCATACTCTTCCTTTTTCAATATTATTGAAGCATTTATCAGGGTTATTGTCT
CATGAGCGGATACATATTTGAATGTATTTAGAAAAATAAACAAATAGGGGTTCCGCGCACATTTCCCCGA
AAAGTGCCACCTGACGTCTAAGAAACCATTATTATCATGACATTAACCTATAAAAATAGGCGTATCACGA
GGCCCTTTCGTCTACGCGCGCGCCGGCGGCGCGCCGTCGACGGCCGGCCGCGGCCGC
Features (pLannotate 1.2.2; 17 found; start..end, strand, type, name):
    155..532     +  enhancer       CMV enhancer: human cytomegalovirus immediate early enhancer
    534..733     +  promoter       CMV promoter: human cytomegalovirus (CMV) immediate early promoter
    872..1004    +  intron         chimeric intron: chimera between introns from human β-globin and immunoglobulin heavy chain genes
   1025..1408    +  CDS            miRFP670 (fragment): miRFP670 is a basic (constitutively fluorescent) near ir fluorescent protein published in 2016, derived from Rhodopseudomonas palustris. It has low acid sensitivity. It requires the cofactor biliverdin for fluorescence.
   1505..1780    +  CDS            FRB: FKBP-rapamycin binding domain of human FRAP
   1797..2383    +  misc_feature   IRES2: internal ribosome entry site (IRES) of the encephalomyocarditis virus (EMCV)
   2384..3103    +  CDS            EBFP2: enhanced blue variant of GFP (Ai et al., 2007) mammalian codon-optimized
   3149..3281    +  intron         chimeric intron: chimera between introns from human β-globin and immunoglobulin heavy chain genes
   3290..3878    +  misc_feature   WPRE: woodchuck hepatitis virus posttranscriptional regulatory element
   3882..3898    +  misc_feature   MCS (fragment): pUC18/19 multiple cloning site
   3911..4022    +  polyA_signal   bGH poly(A) signal: bovine growth hormone polyadenylation signal
   4118..4136    -  promoter       T3 promoter: promoter for bacteriophage T3 RNA polymerase
   4195..4269    +  CDS            HBB (fragment): HBB_PONPY - Experimental evidence at transcript level: Swiss-Prot protein existence level 2. Involved in oxygen transport from the lung to the various peripheral tissues. From Pongo pygmaeus (Bornean orangutan).
   4340..4395    +  polyA_signal   β-globin poly(A) signal: rabbit β-globin polyadenylation signal (Gil and Proudfoot, 1987)
   4774..5361    -  rep_origin     ori: high-copy-number ColE1/pMB1/pBR322/pUC origin of replication
   5532..6392    -  CDS            AmpR: β-lactamase; bla; confers resistance to ampicillin, carbenicillin, and related antibiotics
   6393..6497    -  promoter       AmpR promoter: bla
