[The description below was written by a language model from this plasmid's Addgene catalogue record and pLannotate feature annotations shown in this document.]
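Description:
pRDAX-208 N-Tag miRFP670[1] L32 FRB EBPF2 is a custom-built mammalian expression plasmid of about 6.6 kb, designed as a vector for protein–protein interaction assays based on bimolecular or trimolecular fluorescence complementation (BiFC/TriFC). It is maintained in E. coli at high copy through a ColE1/pUC-type origin and selected with ampicillin via the β-lactamase gene and its native promoter. No mammalian selection marker is annotated.

The expression cassette is driven by the human CMV immediate early enhancer and promoter, followed by a chimeric β-globin/immunoglobulin intron that promotes efficient processing of the transcript. The first open reading frame begins with a fragment of the near-infrared, biliverdin-dependent fluorescent protein miRFP670, which is the "[1]" split portion placed as an N-terminal tag. After an unannotated gap that presumably corresponds to the "L32" linker in the name, it continues into FRB, the FKBP–rapamycin binding domain. The catalogue lists the insert as mouse, whereas the automated annotation matches it to the human FRAP domain. On its own the miRFP670 fragment should be non-fluorescent, and signal is expected only when FRB brings it close to a complementary fragment carried on a partner protein. FRB is commonly used with FKBP as a rapamycin-inducible control pair, although the record does not name the partner construct.

Downstream, an EMCV IRES2 drives translation of EBFP2 from the same transcript, giving a blue reporter of transfection and expression level that is independent of complementation. A second chimeric intron, a WPRE and a bGH polyadenylation signal complete the cassette. A β-globin fragment with a rabbit β-globin poly(A) signal and a T3 promoter also lie in the backbone.
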