Addgene plasmid #129893: pRDAX-208 N-Tag miRFP670[1] L32 FRB EBPF2
Purpose: PPI (BiFC/TriFC) assay vector
Depositing lab: Gary Lewin. Depositing organization: Max-Delbrueck-Centrum fuer Molekulare Medizin (MDC).
Backbone
  Vector backbone: custom built
  Vector type: Mammalian Expression
Growth in bacteria
  Bacterial resistance: Ampicillin, 100 μg/mL
  Growth temperature: 37°C
  Growth strain: DH5alpha
  Copy number: High Copy
Gene/Insert
  Gene/Insert name: FRB
  Species: M. musculus (mouse)
  Cloning method: Restriction Enzyme; 5′ cloning site unknown (unknown if destroyed); 3′ cloning site unknown (unknown if destroyed)
Terms and licenses: Academic/Nonprofit Terms; Industry Terms: Not Available to Industry
How to cite: pRDAX-208 N-Tag miRFP670[1] L32 FRB EBPF2 was a gift from Gary Lewin (Addgene plasmid # 129893 ; http://n2t.net/addgene:129893 ; RRID:Addgene_129893)
